>Addgene plasmid #161213 | pDONR221-SLC22A18_STOP | addgene full sequence | sequence record 352175 | Addgene NGS Result
CAAATAATGATTTTATTTTGACTGATAGTGACCTGTTCGTTGCAACACATTGATGAGCAATGCTTTTTTA
TAATGCCAACTTTGTACAAAAAAGCAGGCTCCACCATGCAGGGAGCAAGGGCACCTAGAGACCAGGGCCG
GAGCCCAGGAAGAATGTCCGCCCTGGGCAGGAGCTCCGTGATCCTGCTGACCTACGTGCTGGCCGCCACC
GAGCTGACATGCCTGTTCATGCAGTTTTCTATCGTGCCCTACCTGAGCAGGAAGCTGGGCCTGGACAGCA
TCGCATTCGGTTACCTTCAAACGACTTTTGGCGTGCTGCAGCTGCTGGGAGGACCCGTGTTCGGCCGCTT
TGCAGATCAGAGGGGAGCAAGGGCCGCCCTGACACTGTCCTTCCTGGCCGCCCTGGCCCTGTACCTGCTG
CTGGCAGCAGCATCTAGCCCTGCCCTGCCAGGCGTGTATCTGCTGTTTGCATCCAGGCTGCCAGGCGCCC
TGATGCACACCCTGCCAGCAGCACAGATGGTCATCACAGATCTGTCTGCCCCAGAGGAGAGGCCAGCCGC
CCTGGGCAGACTGGGACTGTGCTTCGGAGTGGGCGTGATCCTGGGAAGCCTGCTGGGAGGCACCCTGGTG
TCCGCCTACGGAATCCAGTGCCCTGCAATCCTGGCCGCCCTGGCCACCCTGCTGGGAGCCGTGCTGTCCT
TTACATGTATCCCTGCCTCTACCAAGGGCGCCAAGACAGACGCACAGGCACCACTGCCTGGAGGACCACG
GGCCTCCGTGTTCGACCTGAAGGCCATCGCCTCTCTGCTGAGGCTGCCCGATGTGCCTCGCATCTTTCTG
GTGAAGGTGGCCAGCAACTGTCCCACCGGCCTGTTCATGGTCATGTTTTCCATCATCTCTATGGATTTCT
TTCAGCTGGAGGCAGCACAGGCAGGATATCTGATGTCCTTCTTTGGCCTGCTGCAGATGGTGACACAGGG
CCTGGTCATCGGCCAGCTGTCCTCTCACTTCTCTGAGGAGGTGCTGCTGAGAGCCAGCGTGCTGGTGTTT
ATCGTGGTGGGCCTGGCCATGGCCTGGATGAGCTCCGTGTTCCACTTTTGCCTGCTGGTGCCAGGCCTGG
TGTTCAGCCTGTGCACCCTGAACGTGGTGACAGACTCCATGCTGATCAAGGCCGTGTCTACCAGCGATAC
CGGCACAATGCTGGGACTGTGCGCATCTGTGCAGCCACTGCTGCGGACCCTGGGCCCTACAGTGGGCGGC
CTGCTGTATAGAAGCTTCGGCGTGCCCGTGTTTGGCCACGTGCAGGTGGCCATCAATACACTGGTGCTGC
TGGTGCTGTGGCGGAAGCCAATGCCCCAGAGGAAGGACAAGGTGCGCTAAGACCCAGCTTTCTTGTACAA
AGTTGGCATTATAAGAAAGCATTGCTTATCAATTTGTTGCAACGAACAGGTCACTATCAGTCAAAATAAA
ATCATTATTTGCCATCCAGCTGATATCCCCTATAGTGAGTCGTATTACATGGTCATAGCTGTTTCCTGGC
AGCTCTGGCCCGTGTCTCAAAATCTCTGATGTTACATTGCACAAGATAAAAATATATCATCATGAACAAT
AAAACTGTCTGCTTACATAAACAGTAATACAAGGGGTGTTATGAGCCATATTCAACGGGAAACGTCGAGG
CCGCGATTAAATTCCAACATGGATGCTGATTTATATGGGTATAAATGGGCTCGCGATAATGTCGGGCAAT
CAGGTGCGACAATCTATCGCTTGTATGGGAAGCCCGATGCGCCAGAGTTGTTTCTGAAACATGGCAAAGG
TAGCGTTGCCAATGATGTTACAGATGAGATGGTCAGACTAAACTGGCTGACGGAATTTATGCCTCTTCCG
ACCATCAAGCATTTTATCCGTACTCCTGATGATGCATGGTTACTCACCACTGCGATCCCCGGAAAAACAG
CATTCCAGGTATTAGAAGAATATCCTGATTCAGGTGAAAATATTGTTGATGCGCTGGCAGTGTTCCTGCG
CCGGTTGCATTCGATTCCTGTTTGTAATTGTCCTTTTAACAGCGATCGCGTATTTCGTCTCGCTCAGGCG
CAATCACGAATGAATAACGGTTTGGTTGATGCGAGTGATTTTGATGACGAGCGTAATGGCTGGCCTGTTG
AACAAGTCTGGAAAGAAATGCATAAACTTTTGCCATTCTCACCGGATTCAGTCGTCACTCATGGTGATTT
CTCACTTGATAACCTTATTTTTGACGAGGGGAAATTAATAGGTTGTATTGATGTTGGACGAGTCGGAATC
GCAGACCGATACCAGGATCTTGCCATCCTATGGAACTGCCTCGGTGAGTTTTCTCCTTCATTACAGAAAC
GGCTTTTTCAAAAATATGGTATTGATAATCCTGATATGAATAAATTGCAGTTTCATTTGATGCTCGATGA
GTTTTTCTAATCAGAATTGGTTAATTGGTTGTAACACTGGCAGAGCATTACGCTGACTTGACGGGACGGC
GCAAGCTCATGACCAAAATCCCTTAACGTGAGTTACGCGTCGTTCCACTGAGCGTCAGACCCCGTAGAAA
AGATCAAAGGATCTTCTTGAGATCCTTTTTTTCTGCGCGTAATCTGCTGCTTGCAAACAAAAAAACCACC
GCTACCAGCGGTGGTTTGTTTGCCGGATCAAGAGCTACCAACTCTTTTTCCGAAGGTAACTGGCTTCAGC
AGAGCGCAGATACCAAATACTGTTCTTCTAGTGTAGCCGTAGTTAGGCCACCACTTCAAGAACTCTGTAG
CACCGCCTACATACCTCGCTCTGCTAATCCTGTTACCAGTGGCTGCTGCCAGTGGCGATAAGTCGTGTCT
TACCGGGTTGGACTCAAGACGATAGTTACCGGATAAGGCGCAGCGGTCGGGCTGAACGGGGGGTTCGTGC
ACACAGCCCAGCTTGGAGCGAACGACCTACACCGAACTGAGATACCTACAGCGTGAGCTATGAGAAAGCG
CCACGCTTCCCGAAGGGAGAAAGGCGGACAGGTATCCGGTAAGCGGCAGGGTCGGAACAGGAGAGCGCAC
GAGGGAGCTTCCAGGGGGAAACGCCTGGTATCTTTATAGTCCTGTCGGGTTTCGCCACCTCTGACTTGAG
CGTCGATTTTTGTGATGCTCGTCAGGGGGGCGGAGCCTATGGAAAAACGCCAGCAACGCGGCCTTTTTAC
GGTTCCTGGCCTTTTGCTGGCCTTTTGCTCACATGTTCTTTCCTGCGTTATCCCCTGATTCTGTGGATAA
CCGTATTACCGCCTTTGAGTGAGCTGATACCGCTCGCCGCAGCCGAACGACCGAGCGCAGCGAGTCAGTG
AGCGAGGAAGCGGAAGAGCGCCCAATACGCAAACCGCCTCTCCCCGCGCGTTGGCCGATTCATTAATGCA
GCTGGCACGACAGGTTTCCCGACTGGAAAGCGGGCAGTGAGCGCAACGCAATTAATACGCGTACCGCTAG
CCAGGAAGAGTTTGTAGAAACGCAAAAAGGCCATCCGTCAGGATGGCCTTCTGCTTAGTTTGATGCCTGG
CAGTTTATGGCGGGCGTCCTGCCCGCCACCCTCCGGGCCGTTGCTTCACAACGTTCAAATCCGCTCCCGG
CGGATTTGTCCTACTCAGGAGAGCGTTCACCGACAAACAACAGATAAAACGAAAGGCCCAGTCTTCCGAC
TGAGCCTTTCGTTTTATTTGATGCCTGGCAGTTCCCTACTCTCGCGTTAACGCTAGCATGGATGTTTTCC
CAGTCACGACGTTGTAAAACGACGGCCAGTCTTAAGCTCGGGCCC
Features (pLannotate 1.2.2; 10 found; start..end, strand, type, name):
      1..100     +  protein_bind   attL1: mutant version of attL; recombination site for the Gateway® LR reaction LR Clonase™
    106..1377    +  CDS            SLC22A18: S22AI_HUMAN - Also known as BWR1A, BWSCR1A, HET, IMPT1, ITM, ORCTL2, SLC22A1L, TSSC5. Experimental evidence at protein level: Swiss-Prot protein existence level 1. May act as a transporter of organic cations based on a proton efflux antiport mechanism. May play a role in the transport of chloroquine and quinidine-related compounds in kidney. From Homo sapiens (Human).
   1382..1481    -  protein_bind   attL2: mutant version of attL; recombination site for the Gateway® LR reaction LR Clonase™
   1499..1517    -  promoter       T7 promoter: promoter for bacteriophage T7 RNA polymerase
   1651..2460    +  CDS            KanR: aminoglycoside phosphotransferase; aph(3')-Ia; confers resistance to kanamycin in bacteria or G418 (Geneticin®) in eukaryotes
   2607..3195    +  rep_origin     ori: high-copy-number ColE1/pMB1/pBR322/pUC origin of replication
   3378..3470    +  CDS            lacI (fragment): lac repressor; lacI; The lac repressor binds to the lac operator to inhibit transcription in E. coli. This inhibition can be relieved by adding lactose or isopropyl-β-D-thiogalactopyranoside (IPTG).
   3525..3552    -  terminator     rrnB T2 terminator: transcription terminator T2 from the E. coli rrnB gene
   3684..3727    +  terminator     rrnB T1 terminator: Escherichia coli rrnB; transcription terminator T1 from the E. coli rrnB gene
   3774..3810    -  CDS            lacZα (fragment): LacZα fragment of β-galactosidase; lacZ fragment
