[The description below was written by a language model from this plasmid's Addgene catalogue record and pLannotate feature annotations shown in this document.]
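Description:
pDONR221-SLC22A18_STOP is a Gateway entry clone built on the pDONR221 backbone, carrying a codon-optimized open reading frame for human SLC22A18 (also known as BWR1A, TSSC5, ORCTL2, IMPT1 and ITM). This solute carrier is annotated as a possible organic cation transporter working by proton antiport, with a suggested role in renal handling of chloroquine- and quinidine-related compounds. The sequenced plasmid is about 3.8 kb, with the roughly 1.3 kb ORF flanked by attL1 and attL2, the recombination sites used in the Gateway LR reaction. It is maintained in E. coli through a high-copy ColE1/pUC-type origin and selected with kanamycin via an aminoglycoside phosphotransferase gene.

Although the catalogue lists the vector type as mammalian expression, the feature table shows no eukaryotic promoter or polyadenylation signal around the insert, so the plasmid serves as a shuttle for the coding sequence rather than as an expression vector in its own right. The only promoter annotated near the insert is a T7 promoter just outside attL2, oriented towards the insert on the opposite strand. rrnB T1 and T2 terminators lie upstream of attL1, where they insulate the cassette from read-through transcription. Short lacI and lacZα fragments are backbone remnants.

The intended use is LR recombination of the ORF into destination vectors chosen by the user. Because the ORF ends with a stop codon, the protein will be made with a native C-terminus, which suits untagged or N-terminally tagged expression. A companion version without the stop codon exists for C-terminal fusions. The clone belongs to a consortium collection of solute carrier constructs assembled for transporter research and drug discovery.
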