Addgene plasmid #161213: pDONR221-SLC22A18_STOP
Purpose: Gateway entry clone with codon-optimized ORF sequence for subcloning into custom expression vectors. Contains a STOP codon at the end of the codon-optimized ORF sequence.
Depositing lab: RESOLUTE Consortium & Giulio Superti-Furga. Depositing organization: CeMM Research Center for Molecular Medicine. Publication: The RESOLUTE consortium: unlocking SLC transporters for drug discovery. Superti-Furga G, Lackner D, Wiedmer T, Ingles-Prieto A, Barbosa B, Girardi E, Goldmann U, Gurtl B, Klavins K, Klimek C, Lindinger S, Lineiro-Retes E, Muller AC, Onstein S, Redinger G, Reil D, Sedlyarov V, Wolf G, Crawford M, Everley R, ... Steppan CM. Nat Rev Drug Discov. 2020 Jul;19(7):429-430. doi: 10.1038/d41573-020-00056-6. PubMed 32265506.
Backbone
  Vector backbone: pDONR221
  Backbone manufacturer: ThermoFisher Scientific
  Backbone size w/o insert (bp): 2550
  Vector type: Mammalian Expression
Growth in bacteria
  Bacterial resistance: Kanamycin, 50 μg/mL
  Growth temperature: 37°C
  Growth strain: NEB Stable
  Copy number: High Copy
Gene/Insert
  Gene/Insert name: SLC22A18 (alt name: BWR1A, TSSC5, ITM, ORCTL2, BWSCR1A, IMPT1, SLC22A1L)
  Species: H. sapiens (human)
  Insert size (bp): 1275
  Entrez Gene: SLC22A18 (a.k.a. HET, ITM, BWR1A, IMPT1, TSSC5, ORCTL2, BWSCR1A, SLC22A1L, p45-BWR1A, DKFZp667A184)
  Cloning method: Gateway Cloning
  Sequencing primers: 5′ M13-fwd; 3′ M13-rev
Terms and licenses: Academic/Nonprofit Terms; Industry Terms
Depositor comments: This plasmid contains a STOP codon at the end of the codon-optimized ORF. For the version of this plasmid that does not contain a STOP codon, please see Addgene plasmid 132047 For more information on the full Resolute plasmid collection, please see www.addgene.org/depositor-collections/re-solute/. Please provide your feedback on this plasmid to the RESOLUTE consortium by filling out their RESOLUTE repository feedback form: https://forms.office.com/Pages/ResponsePage.aspx?id=0e05yklzmkS7rjFGQL4N7z4feCLQvEJAmVcOCM_u885UN1JJRko0Ukg4TVQwNTZLOUxPQVJWT1NHUCQlQCN0PWcu
How to cite: pDONR221-SLC22A18_STOP was a gift from RESOLUTE Consortium & Giulio Superti-Furga (Addgene plasmid # 161213 ; http://n2t.net/addgene:161213 ; RRID:Addgene_161213)
