>Addgene plasmid #161213 | pDONR221-SLC22A18_STOP | depositor partial sequence | sequence record 312361 | Codon-optimized ORF of SLC22A18
ATGCAGGGAGCAAGGGCACCTAGAGACCAGGGCCGGAGCCCAGGAAGAATGTCCGCCCTGGGCAGGAGCT
CCGTGATCCTGCTGACCTACGTGCTGGCCGCCACCGAGCTGACATGCCTGTTCATGCAGTTTTCTATCGT
GCCCTACCTGAGCAGGAAGCTGGGCCTGGACAGCATCGCATTCGGTTACCTTCAAACGACTTTTGGCGTG
CTGCAGCTGCTGGGAGGACCCGTGTTCGGCCGCTTTGCAGATCAGAGGGGAGCAAGGGCCGCCCTGACAC
TGTCCTTCCTGGCCGCCCTGGCCCTGTACCTGCTGCTGGCAGCAGCATCTAGCCCTGCCCTGCCAGGCGT
GTATCTGCTGTTTGCATCCAGGCTGCCAGGCGCCCTGATGCACACCCTGCCAGCAGCACAGATGGTCATC
ACAGATCTGTCTGCCCCAGAGGAGAGGCCAGCCGCCCTGGGCAGACTGGGACTGTGCTTCGGAGTGGGCG
TGATCCTGGGAAGCCTGCTGGGAGGCACCCTGGTGTCCGCCTACGGAATCCAGTGCCCTGCAATCCTGGC
CGCCCTGGCCACCCTGCTGGGAGCCGTGCTGTCCTTTACATGTATCCCTGCCTCTACCAAGGGCGCCAAG
ACAGACGCACAGGCACCACTGCCTGGAGGACCACGGGCCTCCGTGTTCGACCTGAAGGCCATCGCCTCTC
TGCTGAGGCTGCCCGATGTGCCTCGCATCTTTCTGGTGAAGGTGGCCAGCAACTGTCCCACCGGCCTGTT
CATGGTCATGTTTTCCATCATCTCTATGGATTTCTTTCAGCTGGAGGCAGCACAGGCAGGATATCTGATG
TCCTTCTTTGGCCTGCTGCAGATGGTGACACAGGGCCTGGTCATCGGCCAGCTGTCCTCTCACTTCTCTG
AGGAGGTGCTGCTGAGAGCCAGCGTGCTGGTGTTTATCGTGGTGGGCCTGGCCATGGCCTGGATGAGCTC
CGTGTTCCACTTTTGCCTGCTGGTGCCAGGCCTGGTGTTCAGCCTGTGCACCCTGAACGTGGTGACAGAC
TCCATGCTGATCAAGGCCGTGTCTACCAGCGATACCGGCACAATGCTGGGACTGTGCGCATCTGTGCAGC
CACTGCTGCGGACCCTGGGCCCTACAGTGGGCGGCCTGCTGTATAGAAGCTTCGGCGTGCCCGTGTTTGG
CCACGTGCAGGTGGCCATCAATACACTGGTGCTGCTGGTGCTGTGGCGGAAGCCAATGCCCCAGAGGAAG
GACAAGGTGCGCTAA
